>Addgene plasmid #144829 | TFORF3353 | addgene full sequence | sequence record 404420 | Addgene NGS Result
TTAATGTAGTCTTATGCAATACTCTTGTAGTCTTGCAACATGGTAACGATGAGTTAGCAACATGCCTTAC
AAGGAGAGAAAAAGCACCGTGCATGCCGATTGGTGGAAGTAAGGTGGTACGATCGTGCCTTATTAGGAAG
GCAACAGACGGGTCTGACATGGATTGGACGAACCACTGAATTGCCGCATTGCAGAGATATTGTATTTAAG
TGCCTAGCTCGATACATAAACGGGTCTCTCTGGTTAGACCAGATCTGAGCCTGGGAGCTCTCTGGCTAAC
TAGGGAACCCACTGCTTAAGCCTCAATAAAGCTTGCCTTGAGTGCTTCAAGTAGTGTGTGCCCGTCTGTT
GTGTGACTCTGGTAACTAGAGATCCCTCAGACCCTTTTAGTCAGTGTGGAAAATCTCTAGCAGTGGCGCC
CGAACAGGGACTTGAAAGCGAAAGGGAAACCAGAGGAGCTCTCTCGACGCAGGACTCGGCTTGCTGAAGC
GCGCACGGCAAGAGGCGAGGGGCGGCGACTGGTGAGTACGCCAAAAATTTTGACTAGCGGAGGCTAGAAG
GAGAGAGATGGGTGCGAGAGCGTCAGTATTAAGCGGGGGAGAATTAGATCGCGATGGGAAAAAATTCGGT
TAAGGCCAGGGGGAAAGAAAAAATATAAATTAAAACATATAGTATGGGCAAGCAGGGAGCTAGAACGATT
CGCAGTTAATCCTGGCCTGTTAGAAACATCAGAAGGCTGTAGACAAATACTGGGACAGCTACAACCATCC
CTTCAGACAGGATCAGAAGAACTTAGATCATTATATAATACAGTAGCAACCCTCTATTGTGTGCATCAAA
GGATAGAGATAAAAGACACCAAGGAAGCTTTAGACAAGATAGAGGAAGAGCAAAACAAAAGTAAGACCAC
CGCACAGCAAGCGGCCGCTGATCTTCAGACCTGGAGGAGGAGATATGAGGGACAATTGGAGAAGTGAATT
ATATAAATATAAAGTAGTAAAAATTGAACCATTAGGAGTAGCACCCACCAAGGCAAAGAGAAGAGTGGTG
CAGAGAGAAAAAAGAGCAGTGGGAATAGGAGCTTTGTTCCTTGGGTTCTTGGGAGCAGCAGGAAGCACTA
TGGGCGCAGCGTCAATGACGCTGACGGTACAGGCCAGACAATTATTGTCTGGTATAGTGCAGCAGCAGAA
CAATTTGCTGAGGGCTATTGAGGCGCAACAGCATCTGTTGCAACTCACAGTCTGGGGCATCAAGCAGCTC
CAGGCAAGAATCCTGGCTGTGGAAAGATACCTAAAGGATCAACAGCTCCTGGGGATTTGGGGTTGCTCTG
GAAAACTCATTTGCACCACTGCTGTGCCTTGGAATGCTAGTTGGAGTAATAAATCTCTGGAACAGATTTG
GAATCACACGACCTGGATGGAGTGGGACAGAGAAATTAACAATTACACAAGCTTAATACACTCCTTAATT
GAAGAATCGCAAAACCAGCAAGAAAAGAATGAACAAGAATTATTGGAATTAGATAAATGGGCAAGTTTGT
GGAATTGGTTTAACATAACAAATTGGCTGTGGTATATAAAATTATTCATAATGATAGTAGGAGGCTTGGT
AGGTTTAAGAATAGTTTTTGCTGTACTTTCTATAGTGAATAGAGTTAGGCAGGGATATTCACCATTATCG
TTTCAGACCCACCTCCCAACCCCGAGGGGACCCATGCATTGCATCTCAATTAGTCAGCAACCAGGTGTGG
AAAGTCCCCAGGCTCCCCAGCAGGCAGAAGTATGCAAAGCATGCGTCTCAATTAGTCAGCAACCATAGTC
CCGCCCCTAACTCCGCCCATCCCGCCCCTAACTCCGCCCAGTTCCGCCCATTCTCCGCCCCATGGCTGAC
TAATTTTTTTTATTTATGCAGAGGCCGAGGCCGCCTCGGCCTCTGAGCTATTCCAGAAGTAGTGAGGAGG
CTTTTTTGGAGGCCTAGGCTTTTGCAAAAAGCTTTCTAGAGGTACCACCGGAGCTTACCATGACCGAGTA
CAAGCCCACGGTGCGCCTCGCCACCCGCGACGACGTCCCCAGGGCCGTACGCACCCTCGCCGCCGCGTTC
GCCGACTACCCCGCCACGCGCCACACCGTCGATCCGGACCGCCACATCGAGCGGGTCACCGAGCTGCAAG
AACTCTTCCTCACGCGCGTCGGGCTCGACATCGGCAAGGTGTGGGTCGCGGACGACGGCGCCGCCGTGGC
GGTCTGGACCACGCCGGAGAGCGTCGAAGCGGGGGCGGTGTTCGCCGAGATCGGCCCGCGCATGGCCGAG
TTGAGCGGTTCCCGGCTGGCCGCGCAGCAACAGATGGAAGGCCTCCTGGCGCCGCACCGGCCCAAGGAGC
CCGCGTGGTTCCTGGCCACCGTCGGCGTCTCGCCCGACCACCAGGGCAAGGGTCTGGGCAGCGCCGTCGT
GCTCCCCGGAGTGGAGGCGGCCGAGCGCGCCGGGGTGCCCGCCTTCCTGGAGACCTCCGCGCCCCGCAAC
CTCCCCTTCTACGAGCGGCTCGGCTTCACCGTCACCGCCGACGTCGAGGTGCCCGAAGGACCGCGCACCT
GGTGCATGACCCGCAAGCCCGGTGCCAGTTAACGAATTCTAGATCTTGAGACAAATGGCAGTATTCATCC
ACAATTTTAAAAGAAAAGGGGGGATTGGGGGGTACAGTGCAGGGGAAAGAATAGTAGACATAATAGCAAC
AGACATACAAACTAAAGAATTACAAAAACAAATTACAAAAATTCAAAATTTTCGGGTTTATTACAGGGAC
AGCAGAGATCCACTTTGGCGCCGGCTCGAGGCCTGCAGGTGCAAAGATGGATAAAGTTTTAAACAGAGAG
GAATCTTTGCAGCTAATGGACCTTCTAGGTCTTGAAAGGAGTGGGAATTGGCTCCGGTGCCCGTCAGTGG
GCAGAGCGCACATCGCCCACAGTCCCCGAGAAGTTGGGGGGAGGGGTCGGCAATTGAACCGGTGCCTAGA
GAAGGTGGCGCGGGGTAAACTGGGAAAGTGATGTCGTGTACTGGCTCCGCCTTTTTCCCGAGGGTGGGGG
AGAACCGTATATAAGTGCAGTAGTCGCCGTGAACGTTCTTTTTCGCAACGGGTTTGCCGCCAGAACACAG
GTAAGTGCCGTGTGTGGTTCCCGCGGGCCTGGCCTCTTTACGGGTTATGGCCCTTGCGTGCCTTGAATTA
CTTCCACCTGGCTGCAGTACGTGATTCTTGATCCCGAGCTTCGGGTTGGAAGTGGGTGGGAGAGTTCGAG
GCCTTGCGCTTAAGGAGCCCCTTCGCCTCGTGCTTGAGTTGAGGCCTGGCCTGGGCGCTGGGGCCGCCGC
GTGCGAATCTGGTGGCACCTTCGCGCCTGTCTCGCTGCTTTCGATAAGTCTCTAGCCATTTAAAATTTTT
GATGACCTGCTGCGACGCTTTTTTTCTGGCAAGATAGTCTTGTAAATGCGGGCCAAGATCTGCACACTGG
TATTTCGGTTTTTGGGGCCGCGGGCGGCGACGGGGCCCGTGCGTCCCAGCGCACATGTTCGGCGAGGCGG
GGCCTGCGAGCGCGGCCACCGAGAATCGGACGGGGGTAGTCTCAAGCTGGCCGGCCTGCTCTGGTGCCTG
GCCTCGCGCCGCCGTGTATCGCCCCGCCCTGGGCGGCAAGGCTGGCCCGGTCGGCACCAGTTGCGTGAGC
GGAAAGATGGCCGCTTCCCGGCCCTGCTGCAGGGAGCTCAAAATGGAGGACGCGGCGCTCGGGAGAGCGG
GCGGGTGAGTCACCCACACAAAGGAAAAGGGCCTTTCCGTCCTCAGCCGTCGCTTCATGTGACTCCACGG
AGTACCGGGCGCCGTCCAGGCACCTCGATTAGTTCTCGAGCTTTTGGAGTACGTCGTCTTTAGGTTGGGG
GGAGGGGTTTTATGCGATGGAGTTTCCCCACACTGAGTGGGTGGAGACTGAAGTTAGGCCAGCTTGGCAC
TTGATGTAATTCTCCTTGGAATTTGCCCTTTTTGAGTTTGGATCTTGGTTCATTCTCAAGCCTCAGACAG
TGGTTCAAAGTTTTTTTCTTCCATTTCAGGTGTCGTGAGGCTAGCATCGATTGATCAACAAGTTTGTACA
AAAAAGTTGGCATGTTTGGATTTCCAACAGCTACCCTGCTGGACTGTCATGGAAGATATGCCCAGAATGT
AGCGTTCTTCAATGTGATGACTGAAGCCCACCACAAATATGACCACTCTGAGGCTACAGGATCCTCAAGC
TGGGATATCCAAAATTCTTTCAGAAGAGAGAAGCTGGAACAAAAATCCCCAGATTCGAAGACACTACAGG
AAGATTCACCTGGAGTGAGACAAAGGGTCTATGAGTGCCAGGAGTGTGGAAAATCCTTCCGGCAAAAAGG
TAGTCTAACGTTACATGAGAGAATCCACACTGGTCAAAAGCCTTTTGAGTGCACCCACTGTGGAAAAAGC
TTCAGGGCCAAAGGCAATCTTGTTACACATCAACGGATACACACGGGAGAGAAGCCTTATCAGTGCAAGG
AGTGTGGGAAAAGCTTCAGTCAACGAGGTAGTCTCGCTGTCCACGAGAGACTCCACACTGGACAGAAACC
CTACGAGTGTGCTATTTGTCAGAGAAGCTTCAGGAATCAGAGTAACCTTGCTGTTCACAGGAGAGTTCAC
AGTGGTGAGAAGCCCTATAGATGTGATCAGTGTGGAAAAGCCTTCAGTCAGAAAGGAAGCTTAATTGTTC
ACATCAGAGTCCACACAGGCCTGAAGCCCTATGCCTGTACCCAGTGCAGGAAGAGTTTCCACACCAGGGG
GAATTGTATTCTGCATGGCAAAATCCACACAGGAGAGACACCCTATCTGTGCGGCCAGTGTGGAAAAAGC
TTCACCCAGAGAGGGAGTCTGGCTGTGCACCAGCGAAGCTGCTCACAGAGGCTCACCCTTTGCCCAACTT
TCTTGTACAAAGTGGTTGATATCGGTAAGCCTATCCCTAACCCTCTCCTCGGTCTCGATTCTACGTAGTA
ATGAACTAGTCCGTAACTTGAAAGTATTTCGATTTCTTGGCTTTATATATCTTGTGGAAAGGACGAGTTC
ACCGTTGTGTCCCCTAGATGACGCGTTAAGTCGACAATCAACCTCTGGATTACAAAATTTGTGAAAGATT
GACTGGTATTCTTAACTATGTTGCTCCTTTTACGCTATGTGGATACGCTGCTTTAATGCCTTTGTATCAT
GCTATTGCTTCCCGTATGGCTTTCATTTTCTCCTCCTTGTATAAATCCTGGTTGCTGTCTCTTTATGAGG
AGTTGTGGCCCGTTGTCAGGCAACGTGGCGTGGTGTGCACTGTGTTTGCTGACGCAACCCCCACTGGTTG
GGGCATTGCCACCACCTGTCAGCTCCTTTCCGGGACTTTCGCTTTCCCCCTCCCTATTGCCACGGCGGAA
CTCATCGCCGCCTGCCTTGCCCGCTGCTGGACAGGGGCTCGGCTGTTGGGCACTGACAATTCCGTGGTGT
TGTCGGGGAAATCATCGTCCTTTCCTTGGCTGCTCGCCTGTGTTGCCACCTGGATTCTGCGCGGGACGTC
CTTCTGCTACGTCCCTTCGGCCCTCAATCCAGCGGACCTTCCTTCCCGCGGCCTGCTGCCGGCTCTGCGG
CCTCTTCCGCGTCTTCGCCTTCGCCCTCAGACGAGTCGGATCTCCCTTTGGGCCGCCTCCCCGCGTCGAC
TTTAAGACCAATGACTTACAAGGCAGCTGTAGATCTTAGCCACTTTTTAAAAGAAAAGGGGGGACTGGAA
GGGCTAATTCACTCCCAACGAAGACAAGATCTGCTTTTTGCTTGTACTGGGTCTCTCTGGTTAGACCAGA
TCTGAGCCTGGGAGCTCTCTGGCTAACTAGGGAACCCACTGCTTAAGCCTCAATAAAGCTTGCCTTGAGT
GCTTCAAGTAGTGTGTGCCCGTCTGTTGTGTGACTCTGGTAACTAGAGATCCCTCAGACCCTTTTAGTCA
GTGTGGAAAATCTCTAGCAGTACGTATAGTAGTTCATGTCATCTTATTATTCAGTATTTATAACTTGCAA
AGAAATGAATATCAGAGAGTGAGAGGAACTTGTTTATTGCAGCTTATAATGGTTACAAATAAAGCAATAG
CATCACAAATTTCACAAATAAAGCATTTTTTTCACTGCATTCTAGTTGTGGTTTGTCCAAACTCATCAAT
GTATCTTATCATGTCTGGCTCTAGCTATCCCGCCCCTAACTCCGCCCATCCCGCCCCTAACTCCGCCCAG
TTCCGCCCATTCTCCGCCCCATGGCTGACTAATTTTTTTTATTTATGCAGAGGCCGAGGCCGCCTCGGCC
TCTGAGCTATTCCAGAAGTAGTGAGGAGGCTTTTTTGGAGGCCTAGGGACGTACCCAATTCGCCCTATAG
TGAGTCGTATTACGCGCGCTCACTGGCCGTCGTTTTACAACGTCGTGACTGGGAAAACCCTGGCGTTACC
CAACTTAATCGCCTTGCAGCACATCCCCCTTTCGCCAGCTGGCGTAATAGCGAAGAGGCCCGCACCGATC
GCCCTTCCCAACAGTTGCGCAGCCTGAATGGCGAATGGG
[124 nt withheld, positions 6620-6743]
C
[91 nt withheld, positions 6745-6835]
A
[49 nt withheld, positions 6837-6885]
CCTTTGACGTTGGAGTCCACGTTCTTT
[37 nt withheld, positions 6913-6949]
ACCCTATCTCGGTCTATTCTTTTGATTTATAAGGGATTTTGCCGATTTCGGCCTATTGGTTAAAAAATGA
GCTGATTTAACAAAAATTTAACGCGAATTTTAACAAAATATTAACGCTTACAATTTAGGTGGCACTTTTC
GGGGAAATGTGCGCGGAACCCCTATTTGTTTATTTTTCTAAATACATTCAAATATGTATCCGCTCATGAG
ACAATAACCCTGATAAATGCTTCAATAATATTGAAAAAGGAAGAGTATGAGTATTCAACATTTCCGTGTC
GCCCTTATTCCCTTTTTTGCGGCATTTTGCCTTCCTGTTTTTGCTCACCCAGAAACGCTGGTGAAAGTAA
AAGATGCTGAAGATCAGTTGGGTGCACGAGTGGGTTACATCGAACTGGATCTCAACAGCGGTAAGATCCT
TGAGAGTTTTCGCCCCGAAGAACGTTTTCCAATGATGAGCACTTTTAAAGTTCTGCTATGTGGCGCGGTA
TTATCCCGTATTGACGCCGGGCAAGAGCAACTCGGTCGCCGCATACACTATTCTCAGAATGACTTGGTTG
AGTACTCACCAGTCACAGAAAAGCATCTTACGGATGGCATGACAGTAAGAGAATTATGCAGTGCTGCCAT
AACCATGAGTGATAACACTGCGGCCAACTTACTTCTGACAACGATCGGAGGACCGAAGGAGCTAACCGCT
TTTTTGCACAACATGGGGGATCATGTAACTCGCCTTGATCGTTGGGAACCGGAGCTGAATGAAGCCATAC
CAAACGACGAGCGTGACACCACGATGCCTGTAGCAATGGCAACAACGTTGCGCAAACTATTAACTGGCGA
ACTACTTACTCTAGCTTCCCGGCAACAATTAATAGACTGGATGGAGGCGGATAAAGTTGCAGGACCACTT
CTGCGCTCGGCCCTTCCGGCTGGCTGGTTTATTGCTGATAAATCTGGAGCCGGTGAGCGTGGGTCTCGCG
GTATCATTGCAGCACTGGGGCCAGATGGTAAGCCCTCCCGTATCGTAGTTATCTACACGACGGGGAGTCA
GGCAACTATGGATGAACGAAATAGACAGATCGCTGAGATAGGTGCCTCACTGATTAAGCATTGGTAACTG
TCAGACCAAGTTTACTCATATATACTTTAGATTGATTTAAAACTTCATTTTTAATTTAAAAGGATCTAGG
TGAAGATCCTTTTTGATAATCTCATGACCAAAATCCCTTAACGTGAGTTTTCGTTCCACTGAGCGTCAGA
CCCCGTAGAAAAGATCAAAGGATCTTCTTGAGATCCTTTTTTTCTGCGCGTAATCTGCTGCTTGCAAACA
AAAAAACCACCGCTACCAGCGGTGGTTTGTTTGCCGGATCAAGAGCTACCAACTCTTTTTCCGAAGGTAA
CTGGCTTCAGCAGAGCGCAGATACCAAATACTGTTCTTCTAGTGTAGCCGTAGTTAGGCCACCACTTCAA
GAACTCTGTAGCACCGCCTACATACCTCGCTCTGCTAATCCTGTTACCAGTGGCTGCTGCCAGTGGCGAT
AAGTCGTGTCTTACCGGGTTGGACTCAAGACGATAGTTACCGGATAAGGCGCAGCGGTCGGGCTGAACGG
GGGGTTCGTGCACACAGCCCAGCTTGGAGCGAACGACCTACACCGAACTGAGATACCTACAGCGTGAGCT
ATGAGAAAGCGCCACGCTTCCCGAAGGGAGAAAGGCGGACAGGTATCCGGTAAGCGGCAGGGTCGGAACA
GGAGAGCGCACGAGGGAGCTTCCAGGGGGAAACGCCTGGTATCTTTATAGTCCTGTCGGGTTTCGCCACC
TCTGACTTGAGCGTCGATTTTTGTGATGCTCGTCAGGGGGGCGGAGCCTATGGAAAAACGCCAGCAACGC
GGCCTTTTTACGGTTCCTGGCCTTTTGCTGGCCTTTTGCTCACATGTTCTTTCCTGCGTTATCCCCTGAT
TCTGTGGATAACCGTATTACCGCCTTTGAGTGAGCTGATACCGCTCGCCGCAGCCGAACGACCGAGCGCA
GCGAGTCAGTGAGCGAGGAAGCGGAAGAGCGCCCAATACGCAAACCGCCTCTCCCCGCGCGTTGGCCGAT
TCATTAATGCAGCTGGCACGACAGGTTTCCCGACTGGAAAGCGGGCAGTGAGCGCAACGCAATTAATGTG
AGTTAGCTCACTCATTAGGCACCCCAGGCTTTACACTTTATGCTTCCGGCTCGTATGTTGTGTGGAATTG
TGAGCGGATAACAATTTCACACAGGAAACAGCTATGACCATGATTACGCCAAGCGCGCAATTAACCCTCA
CTAAAGGGAACAAAAGCTGGAGCTGCAAGC
Features (pLannotate 1.2.2; 35 found; start..end, strand, type, name):
      5..231     +  promoter       RSV promoter: Rous sarcoma virus enhancer/promoter
    232..412     +  LTR            5' LTR (truncated): truncated 5' long terminal repeat (LTR) from HIV-1
    459..584     +  misc_feature   HIV-1 Ψ: packaging signal of human immunodeficiency virus type 1
    568..931     +  CDS            HIV-1 gag (fragment): gag protein from human immunodeficiency virus 1; gag
   1077..1310    +  misc_feature   RRE: The Rev response element (RRE) of HIV-1 allows for Rev-dependent mRNA export from the nucleus to the cytoplasm.
   1687..1713    +  CDS            Rev (fragment): human immunodeficiency virus 1 (HIV-1) Rev protein; rev; enhances nuclear export of unspliced and incompletely spliced viral mRNAs
   1720..1743    +  promoter       SV40 promoter (fragment): SV40 early promoter
   1744..1815    +  promoter       SV40 promoter (fragment): SV40 enhancer and early promoter
   1839..1974    +  rep_origin     SV40 ori: SV40 origin of replication
   2020..2616    +  CDS            PuroR (fragment): puromycin N-acetyltransferase; pac from Streptomyces; confers resistance to puromycin
   2665..2782    +  misc_feature   cPPT/CTS: central polypurine tract and central termination sequence of HIV-1
   2847..2913    +  CDS            small t antigen (fragment): SV40 (simian virus 40) small t antigen
   2920..4098    +  promoter       EF-1α promoter: strong constitutive promoter for human elongation factor EF-1α
   4119..4136    +  protein_bind   attB1 (fragment): mutant version of attB; core recombination site for the Gateway® BP reaction BP Clonase™
   4142..4453    +  CDS            ZNF32 (fragment): ZNF32_HUMAN - Also known as KOX30. Experimental evidence at protein level: Swiss-Prot protein existence level 1. May be involved in transcriptional regulation. From Homo sapiens (Human).
   4770..4790    +  CDS            ZFHD1 (DNA binding domain) (fragment): composite human DNA-binding domain composed of domains from the transcription factors Zif268 and Oct-1 (Pomerantz et al., 1995)
   4963..4986    -  protein_bind   attB2: mutant version of attB; recombination site for the Gateway® BP reaction BP Clonase™
   4994..5035    +  CDS            V5 tag: epitope tag from simian virus 5
   5051..5104    +  promoter       U6 promoter (fragment): RNA polymerase III promoter for human U6 snRNA
   5146..5734    +  misc_feature   WPRE: woodchuck hepatitis virus posttranscriptional regulatory element
   5785..5804    +  misc_feature   cPPT/CTS (fragment): central polypurine tract and central termination sequence of HIV-1
   5806..6039    +  LTR            3' LTR (ΔU3): self-inactivating 3' long terminal repeat (LTR) from HIV-1
   6117..6238    +  polyA_signal   SV40 poly(A) signal: SV40 polyadenylation signal
   6278..6413    +  rep_origin     SV40 ori: SV40 origin of replication
   6434..6452    -  promoter       T7 promoter: promoter for bacteriophage T7 RNA polymerase
   6460..6615    +  CDS            lacZα (fragment): LacZα fragment of β-galactosidase; lacZ fragment
   6620..7048    +  rep_origin     f1 ori (sequence partly withheld): f1 bacteriophage origin of replication; arrow indicates direction of (+) strand synthesis
   7101..7205    +  promoter       AmpR promoter: bla
   7206..8066    +  CDS            AmpR: β-lactamase; bla; confers resistance to ampicillin, carbenicillin, and related antibiotics
   8237..8825    +  rep_origin     ori: high-copy-number ColE1/pMB1/pBR322/pUC origin of replication
   9008..9100    +  CDS            lacI (fragment): lac repressor; lacI; The lac repressor binds to the lac operator to inhibit transcription in E. coli. This inhibition can be relieved by adding lactose or isopropyl-β-D-thiogalactopyranoside (IPTG).
   9113..9134    +  protein_bind   CAP binding site: CAP binding activates transcription in the presence of cAMP. E. coli catabolite activator protein
   9149..9179    +  promoter       lac promoter: promoter for the E. coli lac operon
   9187..9203    +  protein_bind   lac operator: The lac repressor binds to the lac operator to inhibit transcription in E. coli. This inhibition can be relieved by adding lactose or isopropyl-β-D-thiogalactopyranoside (IPTG). lac repressor encoded by lacI
   9248..9266    +  promoter       T3 promoter: promoter for bacteriophage T3 RNA polymerase
