[The description below was written by a language model from this plasmid's Addgene catalogue record and pLannotate feature annotations shown in this document.]
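Description:
TFORF3353 is a third-generation-style, self-inactivating lentiviral expression plasmid built on the pLX_TRC317 backbone and carrying the human zinc-finger gene ZNF32 (also known as KOX30; the depositor cites the NM_006973.2 transcript). It belongs to a barcoded transcription factor ORF collection in which each clone carries a unique 24-bp barcode, so that the factor delivered to a cell can be identified in pooled overexpression screens, such as screens for drivers of directed differentiation. In bacteria the plasmid is maintained by a high-copy ColE1/pUC-type origin with ampicillin resistance. An f1 origin and remnants of a lac/T7/T3 cloning region are also present. The depositor warns that the plasmid can recombine.

The viral genome is transcribed from an RSV promoter fused to a truncated HIV-1 5' LTR, followed by the Ψ packaging signal, a gag fragment, the RRE for Rev-dependent nuclear export, and a cPPT/CTS element. It ends in a ΔU3 3' LTR that inactivates LTR promoter activity after integration, with an SV40 polyadenylation signal downstream. Inside this unit, an SV40 early promoter drives puromycin N-acetyltransferase for selection of transduced mammalian cells. A separate EF-1α promoter drives the ZNF32 ORF, which was inserted by Gateway recombination and is flanked by attB1 and attB2 sites, with a C-terminal V5 epitope tag in frame for detection. A WPRE downstream enhances transcript stability and expression. The feature table annotates only part of the ORF as ZNF32 and does not annotate the barcode. The short ZFHD1, U6, small t antigen and similar hits are fragments and probably reflect partial sequence similarity rather than functional elements.
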