Addgene plasmid #144829: TFORF3353
Purpose: Lentiviral vector for overexpressing transcription factor ORFs with unique 24-bp barcodes. Barcodes facilitate identification of transcription factors in pooled screens.
Depositing lab: Feng Zhang. Depositing organization: Broad Institute. Publication: A transcription factor atlas of directed differentiation. Joung J, Ma S, Tay T, Geiger-Schuller KR, Kirchgatterer PC, Verdine VK, Guo B, Arias-Garcia MA, Allen WE, Singh A, Kuksenko O, Abudayyeh OO, Gootenberg JS, Fu Z, Macrae RK, Buenrostro JD, Regev A, Zhang F. Cell. 2023 Jan 5;186(1):209-229.e26. doi: 10.1016/j.cell.2022.11.026. PubMed 36608654.
Backbone
  Vector backbone: pLX_TRC317
  Backbone manufacturer: Broad Institute Genetic Perturbation Platform
  Backbone size w/o insert (bp): 8264
  Vector type: Mammalian Expression, Lentiviral
  Selectable markers: Puromycin
Growth in bacteria
  Bacterial resistance: Ampicillin, 100 μg/mL
  Growth temperature: 37°C
  Growth strain: NEB Stable
  Copy number: High Copy
Gene/Insert
  Gene/Insert name: ZNF32
  Species: H. sapiens (human)
  Insert size (bp): 1025
  Entrez Gene: ZNF32 (a.k.a. KOX30)
  Promoter: EF1a
  Tag / fusion protein: V5 (C terminal on insert)
  Cloning method: Gateway Cloning
  Sequencing primers: 5′ GGGTGGAGACTGAAGTTAGGCCAG; 3′ CACATAGCGTAAAAGGAGCAACATAG
Resource information
  A portion of this plasmid was derived from a plasmid made by: Broad Institute Genetic Perturbation Platform
Terms and licenses: Academic/Nonprofit Terms; Industry Terms: Not Available to Industry
Depositor comments: NM_006973.2 Please test multiple small colonies in case of plasmid recombination. To make this collection available in a timely manner, a portion of this collection was not fully sequenced by Addgene. If an Addgene verified full plasmid sequence is not available, please contact us prior to placing an order to request the full sequence.
How to cite: TFORF3353 was a gift from Feng Zhang (Addgene plasmid # 144829 ; http://n2t.net/addgene:144829 ; RRID:Addgene_144829)
