>Addgene plasmid #144829 | TFORF3353 | depositor partial sequence | sequence record 286602 | Insert
ATCGATTGATCAACAAGTTTGTACAAAAAAGTTGGCATGTTTGGATTTCCAACAGCTACCCTGCTGGACT
GTCATGGAAGATATGCCCAGAATGTAGCGTTCTTCAATGTGATGACTGAAGCCCACCACAAATATGACCA
CTCTGAGGCTACAGGATCCTCAAGCTGGGATATCCAAAATTCTTTCAGAAGAGAGAAGCTGGAACAAAAA
TCCCCAGATTCGAAGACACTACAGGAAGATTCACCTGGAGTGAGACAAAGGGTCTATGAGTGCCAGGAGT
GTGGAAAATCCTTCCGGCAAAAAGGTAGTCTAACGTTACATGAGAGAATCCACACTGGTCAAAAGCCTTT
TGAGTGCACCCACTGTGGAAAAAGCTTCAGGGCCAAAGGCAATCTTGTTACACATCAACGGATACACACG
GGAGAGAAGCCTTATCAGTGCAAGGAGTGTGGGAAAAGCTTCAGTCAACGAGGTAGTCTCGCTGTCCACG
AGAGACTCCACACTGGACAGAAACCCTACGAGTGTGCTATTTGTCAGAGAAGCTTCAGGAATCAGAGTAA
CCTTGCTGTTCACAGGAGAGTTCACAGTGGTGAGAAGCCCTATAGATGTGATCAGTGTGGAAAAGCCTTC
AGTCAGAAAGGAAGCTTAATTGTTCACATCAGAGTCCACACAGGCCTGAAGCCCTATGCCTGTACCCAGT
GCAGGAAGAGTTTCCACACCAGGGGGAATTGTATTCTGCATGGCAAAATCCACACAGGAGAGACACCCTA
TCTGTGCGGCCAGTGTGGAAAAAGCTTCACCCAGAGAGGGAGTCTGGCTGTGCACCAGCGAAGCTGCTCA
CAGAGGCTCACCCTTTGCCCAACTTTCTTGTACAAAGTGGTTGATATCGGTAAGCCTATCCCTAACCCTC
TCCTCGGTCTCGATTCTACGTAGTAATGAACTAGTCCGTAACTTGAAAGTATTTCGATTTCTTGGCTTTA
TATATCTTGTGGAAAGGACGAGTTCACCGTTGTGTCCCCTAGATG
