>Addgene plasmid #144829 | TFORF3353 | depositor partial sequence | sequence record 286603 | Barcode
GTTCACCGTTGTGTCCCCTAGATG
